Addgene plasmid #153007: pLX208 CMV sTurboID (C)-HA-FRB-ERM
Purpose: Expresses split-TurboID C-terminal fragment targeted to endoplasmic reticulum membrane
Depositing lab: Alice Ting. Depositing organization: Stanford University. Publication: Split-TurboID enables contact-dependent proximity labeling in cells. Cho KF, Branon TC, Rajeev S, Svinkina T, Udeshi ND, Thoudam T, Kwak C, Rhee HW, Lee IK, Carr SA, Ting AY. Proc Natl Acad Sci U S A. 2020 May 18. pii: 1919528117. doi: 10.1073/pnas.1919528117. PubMed 32424107.
Backbone
  Vector backbone: pLX208
  Backbone size w/o insert (bp): 8233
  Total vector size (bp): 9523
  Vector type: Mammalian Expression, Lentiviral
  Selectable markers: Hygromycin
Growth in bacteria
  Bacterial resistance: Ampicillin, 100 μg/mL
  Growth temperature: 37°C
  Growth strain: NEB Stable
  Copy number: High Copy
Gene/Insert
  Gene/Insert name: sTurboID (C) (G74)-ERM (Cb5)
  Insert size (bp): 1290
  Promoter: CMV
  Tag / fusion protein: FRB; HA
  Cloning method: Gibson Cloning
  Sequencing primers: 5′ CGC AAA TGG GCG GTA GGC GTG
Terms and licenses: Academic/Nonprofit Terms; Industry Terms: Not Available to Industry
How to cite: pLX208 CMV sTurboID (C)-HA-FRB-ERM was a gift from Alice Ting (Addgene plasmid # 153007 ; http://n2t.net/addgene:153007 ; RRID:Addgene_153007)
