[The description below was written by a language model from this plasmid's Addgene catalogue record and pLannotate feature annotations shown in this document.]
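Description:
pLX208 CMV sTurboID (C)-HA-FRB-ERM is a third-generation, self-inactivating HIV-1 lentiviral transfer plasmid for mammalian expression, about 9.5 kb in total with a roughly 1.3 kb insert. In bacteria it is maintained through a high-copy ColE1/pUC-type origin and ampicillin resistance (β-lactamase); an f1 origin, an SV40 origin and remnants of a lac/T7/T3 cloning region are also present in the backbone. The viral portion comprises an RSV promoter driving a truncated 5' LTR, the Ψ packaging signal with a gag fragment, the Rev response element, a cPPT/CTS, WPRE for enhanced transcript expression, and a ΔU3 3' LTR that inactivates LTR promoter activity after integration. An internal human PGK promoter drives hygromycin phosphotransferase, allowing selection of transduced or stably transfected cells.

The payload sits downstream of the CMV enhancer/promoter and encodes the C-terminal fragment of split-TurboID (split at G74; annotated by homology as a miniTurbo fragment), followed by an HA epitope tag listed in the record, the FRB rapamycin-binding domain, and a C-terminal segment of rat cytochrome b5 that serves as a tail anchor directing the fusion to the endoplasmic reticulum membrane. The open reading frame spans the numbering origin of the circular sequence, which is why the cytochrome b5 fragment appears at the start of the feature table. On its own this fragment of the biotin ligase is expected to be inactive. The FRB domain implies rapamycin-induced pairing with a complementary N-terminal fragment fused to FKBP, which is not part of this plasmid. With the partner placed on another organelle, reconstitution allows contact-dependent proximity biotinylation of proteins at ER membrane contact sites.
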