Features (pLannotate 1.2.2; 30 found; start..end, strand, type, name):
     46..183     +  CDS            Cyb5a (fragment): CYB5_RAT - Also known as Cyb5. Experimental evidence at protein level: Swiss-Prot protein existence level 1. Cytochrome b5 is a membrane-bound hemoprotein functioning as an electron carrier for several membrane-bound oxygenases. It is also involved in several steps of the sterol biosynthesis pathway, particularly in the C-6 double bond introduction during the C-6 desaturation. From Rattus norvegicus (Rat).
    205..793     +  misc_feature   WPRE: woodchuck hepatitis virus posttranscriptional regulatory element
    844..863     +  misc_feature   cPPT/CTS (fragment): central polypurine tract and central termination sequence of HIV-1
    865..1098    +  LTR            3' LTR (ΔU3): self-inactivating 3' long terminal repeat (LTR) from HIV-1
   1176..1297    +  polyA_signal   SV40 poly(A) signal: SV40 polyadenylation signal
   1337..1472    +  rep_origin     SV40 ori: SV40 origin of replication
   1493..1511    -  promoter       T7 promoter: promoter for bacteriophage T7 RNA polymerase
   1519..1674    +  CDS            lacZα (fragment): LacZα fragment of β-galactosidase; lacZ fragment
   1679..2107    +  rep_origin     f1 ori (sequence partly withheld): f1 bacteriophage origin of replication; arrow indicates direction of (+) strand synthesis
   2160..2264    +  promoter       AmpR promoter: bla
   2265..3125    +  CDS            AmpR: β-lactamase; bla; confers resistance to ampicillin, carbenicillin, and related antibiotics
   3296..3884    +  rep_origin     ori: high-copy-number ColE1/pMB1/pBR322/pUC origin of replication
   4067..4159    +  CDS            lacI (fragment): lac repressor; lacI; The lac repressor binds to the lac operator to inhibit transcription in E. coli. This inhibition can be relieved by adding lactose or isopropyl-β-D-thiogalactopyranoside (IPTG).
   4172..4193    +  protein_bind   CAP binding site: CAP binding activates transcription in the presence of cAMP. E. coli catabolite activator protein
   4208..4238    +  promoter       lac promoter: promoter for the E. coli lac operon
   4246..4262    +  protein_bind   lac operator: The lac repressor binds to the lac operator to inhibit transcription in E. coli. This inhibition can be relieved by adding lactose or isopropyl-β-D-thiogalactopyranoside (IPTG). lac repressor encoded by lacI
   4307..4325    +  promoter       T3 promoter: promoter for bacteriophage T3 RNA polymerase
   4353..4579    +  promoter       RSV promoter: Rous sarcoma virus enhancer/promoter
   4580..4760    +  LTR            5' LTR (truncated): truncated 5' long terminal repeat (LTR) from HIV-1
   4807..4932    +  misc_feature   HIV-1 Ψ: packaging signal of human immunodeficiency virus type 1
   4916..5279    +  CDS            HIV-1 gag (fragment): gag protein from human immunodeficiency virus 1; gag
   5425..5658    +  misc_feature   RRE: The Rev response element (RRE) of HIV-1 allows for Rev-dependent mRNA export from the nucleus to the cytoplasm.
   6035..6061    +  CDS            Rev (fragment): human immunodeficiency virus 1 (HIV-1) Rev protein; rev; enhances nuclear export of unspliced and incompletely spliced viral mRNAs
   6062..6562    +  promoter       hPGK promoter: human phosphoglycerate kinase 1 promoter
   6574..7595    +  CDS            HygR (fragment): hygromycin B phosphotransferase confers resistance to hygromycin
   7650..7767    +  misc_feature   cPPT/CTS: central polypurine tract and central termination sequence of HIV-1
   7884..8187    +  enhancer       CMV enhancer: human cytomegalovirus immediate early enhancer
   8188..8391    +  promoter       CMV promoter: human cytomegalovirus (CMV) immediate early promoter
   8421..9163    +  CDS            miniTurbo (fragment): N-terminally truncated mutant of the E. coli biotin ligase BioID engineered for improved catalytic efficiency (Branon et al., 2018)
   9230..9506    +  CDS            FRB (fragment): FKBP-rapamycin binding domain of human FRAP
>Addgene plasmid #153007 | pLX208 CMV sTurboID (C)-HA-FRB-ERM | addgene full sequence | sequence record 419909 | Addgene NGS Result
GGTGGTAGTGCTGGTGGTAGTGCTGGTGGTAGTGCTGGTGGTCCTCGAGCTCAAGCTTCGAATTCGAGTG
CTGGTGGTATCACCACCGTGGAGTCCAACTCCTCCTGGTGGACCAACTGGGTGATCCCCGCCATCTCCGC
CCTGGTGGTGGCCCTGATGTACCGCCTGTACATGGCCGAGGACTAGTAAACGCGTTAAGTCGACAATCAA
CCTCTGGATTACAAAATTTGTGAAAGATTGACTGGTATTCTTAACTATGTTGCTCCTTTTACGCTATGTG
GATACGCTGCTTTAATGCCTTTGTATCATGCTATTGCTTCCCGTATGGCTTTCATTTTCTCCTCCTTGTA
TAAATCCTGGTTGCTGTCTCTTTATGAGGAGTTGTGGCCCGTTGTCAGGCAACGTGGCGTGGTGTGCACT
GTGTTTGCTGACGCAACCCCCACTGGTTGGGGCATTGCCACCACCTGTCAGCTCCTTTCCGGGACTTTCG
CTTTCCCCCTCCCTATTGCCACGGCGGAACTCATCGCCGCCTGCCTTGCCCGCTGCTGGACAGGGGCTCG
GCTGTTGGGCACTGACAATTCCGTGGTGTTGTCGGGGAAATCATCGTCCTTTCCTTGGCTGCTCGCCTGT
GTTGCCACCTGGATTCTGCGCGGGACGTCCTTCTGCTACGTCCCTTCGGCCCTCAATCCAGCGGACCTTC
CTTCCCGCGGCCTGCTGCCGGCTCTGCGGCCTCTTCCGCGTCTTCGCCTTCGCCCTCAGACGAGTCGGAT
CTCCCTTTGGGCCGCCTCCCCGCGTCGACTTTAAGACCAATGACTTACAAGGCAGCTGTAGATCTTAGCC
ACTTTTTAAAAGAAAAGGGGGGACTGGAAGGGCTAATTCACTCCCAACGAAGACAAGATCTGCTTTTTGC
TTGTACTGGGTCTCTCTGGTTAGACCAGATCTGAGCCTGGGAGCTCTCTGGCTAACTAGGGAACCCACTG
CTTAAGCCTCAATAAAGCTTGCCTTGAGTGCTTCAAGTAGTGTGTGCCCGTCTGTTGTGTGACTCTGGTA
ACTAGAGATCCCTCAGACCCTTTTAGTCAGTGTGGAAAATCTCTAGCAGTACGTATAGTAGTTCATGTCA
TCTTATTATTCAGTATTTATAACTTGCAAAGAAATGAATATCAGAGAGTGAGAGGAACTTGTTTATTGCA
GCTTATAATGGTTACAAATAAAGCAATAGCATCACAAATTTCACAAATAAAGCATTTTTTTCACTGCATT
CTAGTTGTGGTTTGTCCAAACTCATCAATGTATCTTATCATGTCTGGCTCTAGCTATCCCGCCCCTAACT
CCGCCCATCCCGCCCCTAACTCCGCCCAGTTCCGCCCATTCTCCGCCCCATGGCTGACTAATTTTTTTTA
TTTATGCAGAGGCCGAGGCCGCCTCGGCCTCTGAGCTATTCCAGAAGTAGTGAGGAGGCTTTTTTGGAGG
CCTAGGGACGTACCCAATTCGCCCTATAGTGAGTCGTATTACGCGCGCTCACTGGCCGTCGTTTTACAAC
GTCGTGACTGGGAAAACCCTGGCGTTACCCAACTTAATCGCCTTGCAGCACATCCCCCTTTCGCCAGCTG
GCGTAATAGCGAAGAGGCCCGCACCGATCGCCCTTCCCAACAGTTGCGCAGCCTGAATGGCGAATGGG
[124 nt withheld, positions 1679-1802]
C
[91 nt withheld, positions 1804-1894]
A
[49 nt withheld, positions 1896-1944]
CCTTTGACGTTGGAGTCCACGTTCTTT
[37 nt withheld, positions 1972-2008]
ACCCTATCTCGGTCTATTCTTTTGATTTATAAGGGATTTTGCCGATTTCGGCCTATTGGTTAAAAAATGA
GCTGATTTAACAAAAATTTAACGCGAATTTTAACAAAATATTAACGCTTACAATTTAGGTGGCACTTTTC
GGGGAAATGTGCGCGGAACCCCTATTTGTTTATTTTTCTAAATACATTCAAATATGTATCCGCTCATGAG
ACAATAACCCTGATAAATGCTTCAATAATATTGAAAAAGGAAGAGTATGAGTATTCAACATTTCCGTGTC
GCCCTTATTCCCTTTTTTGCGGCATTTTGCCTTCCTGTTTTTGCTCACCCAGAAACGCTGGTGAAAGTAA
AAGATGCTGAAGATCAGTTGGGTGCACGAGTGGGTTACATCGAACTGGATCTCAACAGCGGTAAGATCCT
TGAGAGTTTTCGCCCCGAAGAACGTTTTCCAATGATGAGCACTTTTAAAGTTCTGCTATGTGGCGCGGTA
TTATCCCGTATTGACGCCGGGCAAGAGCAACTCGGTCGCCGCATACACTATTCTCAGAATGACTTGGTTG
AGTACTCACCAGTCACAGAAAAGCATCTTACGGATGGCATGACAGTAAGAGAATTATGCAGTGCTGCCAT
AACCATGAGTGATAACACTGCGGCCAACTTACTTCTGACAACGATCGGAGGACCGAAGGAGCTAACCGCT
TTTTTGCACAACATGGGGGATCATGTAACTCGCCTTGATCGTTGGGAACCGGAGCTGAATGAAGCCATAC
CAAACGACGAGCGTGACACCACGATGCCTGTAGCAATGGCAACAACGTTGCGCAAACTATTAACTGGCGA
ACTACTTACTCTAGCTTCCCGGCAACAATTAATAGACTGGATGGAGGCGGATAAAGTTGCAGGACCACTT
CTGCGCTCGGCCCTTCCGGCTGGCTGGTTTATTGCTGATAAATCTGGAGCCGGTGAGCGTGGGTCTCGCG
GTATCATTGCAGCACTGGGGCCAGATGGTAAGCCCTCCCGTATCGTAGTTATCTACACGACGGGGAGTCA
GGCAACTATGGATGAACGAAATAGACAGATCGCTGAGATAGGTGCCTCACTGATTAAGCATTGGTAACTG
TCAGACCAAGTTTACTCATATATACTTTAGATTGATTTAAAACTTCATTTTTAATTTAAAAGGATCTAGG
TGAAGATCCTTTTTGATAATCTCATGACCAAAATCCCTTAACGTGAGTTTTCGTTCCACTGAGCGTCAGA
CCCCGTAGAAAAGATCAAAGGATCTTCTTGAGATCCTTTTTTTCTGCGCGTAATCTGCTGCTTGCAAACA
AAAAAACCACCGCTACCAGCGGTGGTTTGTTTGCCGGATCAAGAGCTACCAACTCTTTTTCCGAAGGTAA
CTGGCTTCAGCAGAGCGCAGATACCAAATACTGTTCTTCTAGTGTAGCCGTAGTTAGGCCACCACTTCAA
GAACTCTGTAGCACCGCCTACATACCTCGCTCTGCTAATCCTGTTACCAGTGGCTGCTGCCAGTGGCGAT
AAGTCGTGTCTTACCGGGTTGGACTCAAGACGATAGTTACCGGATAAGGCGCAGCGGTCGGGCTGAACGG
GGGGTTCGTGCACACAGCCCAGCTTGGAGCGAACGACCTACACCGAACTGAGATACCTACAGCGTGAGCT
ATGAGAAAGCGCCACGCTTCCCGAAGGGAGAAAGGCGGACAGGTATCCGGTAAGCGGCAGGGTCGGAACA
GGAGAGCGCACGAGGGAGCTTCCAGGGGGAAACGCCTGGTATCTTTATAGTCCTGTCGGGTTTCGCCACC
TCTGACTTGAGCGTCGATTTTTGTGATGCTCGTCAGGGGGGCGGAGCCTATGGAAAAACGCCAGCAACGC
GGCCTTTTTACGGTTCCTGGCCTTTTGCTGGCCTTTTGCTCACATGTTCTTTCCTGCGTTATCCCCTGAT
TCTGTGGATAACCGTATTACCGCCTTTGAGTGAGCTGATACCGCTCGCCGCAGCCGAACGACCGAGCGCA
GCGAGTCAGTGAGCGAGGAAGCGGAAGAGCGCCCAATACGCAAACCGCCTCTCCCCGCGCGTTGGCCGAT
TCATTAATGCAGCTGGCACGACAGGTTTCCCGACTGGAAAGCGGGCAGTGAGCGCAACGCAATTAATGTG
AGTTAGCTCACTCATTAGGCACCCCAGGCTTTACACTTTATGCTTCCGGCTCGTATGTTGTGTGGAATTG
TGAGCGGATAACAATTTCACACAGGAAACAGCTATGACCATGATTACGCCAAGCGCGCAATTAACCCTCA
CTAAAGGGAACAAAAGCTGGAGCTGCAAGCTTAATGTAGTCTTATGCAATACTCTTGTAGTCTTGCAACA
TGGTAACGATGAGTTAGCAACATGCCTTACAAGGAGAGAAAAAGCACCGTGCATGCCGATTGGTGGAAGT
AAGGTGGTACGATCGTGCCTTATTAGGAAGGCAACAGACGGGTCTGACATGGATTGGACGAACCACTGAA
TTGCCGCATTGCAGAGATATTGTATTTAAGTGCCTAGCTCGATACATAAACGGGTCTCTCTGGTTAGACC
AGATCTGAGCCTGGGAGCTCTCTGGCTAACTAGGGAACCCACTGCTTAAGCCTCAATAAAGCTTGCCTTG
AGTGCTTCAAGTAGTGTGTGCCCGTCTGTTGTGTGACTCTGGTAACTAGAGATCCCTCAGACCCTTTTAG
TCAGTGTGGAAAATCTCTAGCAGTGGCGCCCGAACAGGGACTTGAAAGCGAAAGGGAAACCAGAGGAGCT
CTCTCGACGCAGGACTCGGCTTGCTGAAGCGCGCACGGCAAGAGGCGAGGGGCGGCGACTGGTGAGTACG
CCAAAAATTTTGACTAGCGGAGGCTAGAAGGAGAGAGATGGGTGCGAGAGCGTCAGTATTAAGCGGGGGA
GAATTAGATCGCGATGGGAAAAAATTCGGTTAAGGCCAGGGGGAAAGAAAAAATATAAATTAAAACATAT
AGTATGGGCAAGCAGGGAGCTAGAACGATTCGCAGTTAATCCTGGCCTGTTAGAAACATCAGAAGGCTGT
AGACAAATACTGGGACAGCTACAACCATCCCTTCAGACAGGATCAGAAGAACTTAGATCATTATATAATA
CAGTAGCAACCCTCTATTGTGTGCATCAAAGGATAGAGATAAAAGACACCAAGGAAGCTTTAGACAAGAT
AGAGGAAGAGCAAAACAAAAGTAAGACCACCGCACAGCAAGCGGCCGCTGATCTTCAGACCTGGAGGAGG
AGATATGAGGGACAATTGGAGAAGTGAATTATATAAATATAAAGTAGTAAAAATTGAACCATTAGGAGTA
GCACCCACCAAGGCAAAGAGAAGAGTGGTGCAGAGAGAAAAAAGAGCAGTGGGAATAGGAGCTTTGTTCC
TTGGGTTCTTGGGAGCAGCAGGAAGCACTATGGGCGCAGCGTCAATGACGCTGACGGTACAGGCCAGACA
ATTATTGTCTGGTATAGTGCAGCAGCAGAACAATTTGCTGAGGGCTATTGAGGCGCAACAGCATCTGTTG
CAACTCACAGTCTGGGGCATCAAGCAGCTCCAGGCAAGAATCCTGGCTGTGGAAAGATACCTAAAGGATC
AACAGCTCCTGGGGATTTGGGGTTGCTCTGGAAAACTCATTTGCACCACTGCTGTGCCTTGGAATGCTAG
TTGGAGTAATAAATCTCTGGAACAGATTTGGAATCACACGACCTGGATGGAGTGGGACAGAGAAATTAAC
AATTACACAAGCTTAATACACTCCTTAATTGAAGAATCGCAAAACCAGCAAGAAAAGAATGAACAAGAAT
TATTGGAATTAGATAAATGGGCAAGTTTGTGGAATTGGTTTAACATAACAAATTGGCTGTGGTATATAAA
ATTATTCATAATGATAGTAGGAGGCTTGGTAGGTTTAAGAATAGTTTTTGCTGTACTTTCTATAGTGAAT
AGAGTTAGGCAGGGATATTCACCATTATCGTTTCAGACCCACCTCCCAACCCCGAGGGGACCCTTGCGCC
TTTTCCAAGGCAGCCCTGGGTTTGCGCAGGGACGCGGCTGCTCTGGGCGTGGTTCCGGGAAACGCAGCGG
CGCCGACCCTGGGTCTCGCACATTCTTCACGTCCGTTCGCAGCGTCACCCGGATCTTCGCCGCTACCCTT
GTGGGCCCCCCGGCGACGCTTCCTGCTCCGCCCCTAAGTCGGGAAGGTTCCTTGCGGTTCGCGGCGTGCC
GGACGTGACAAACGGAAGCCGCACGTCTCACTAGTACCCTCGCAGACGGACAGCGCCAGGGAGCAATGGC
AGCGCGCCGACCGCGATGGGCTGTGGCCAATAGCGGCTGCTCAGCAGGGCGCGCCGAGAGCAGCGGCCGG
GAAGGGGCGGTGCGGGAGGCGGGGTGTGGGGCGGTAGTGTGGGCCCTGTTCCTGCCCGCGCGGTGTTCCG
CATTCTGCAAGCCTCCGGAGCGCACGTCGGCAGTCGGCTCCCTCGTTGACCGAATCACCGACCTCTCTCC
CCAGGGGGTACCACCATGAAAAAGCCTGAACTCACCGCTACCTCTGTCGAGAAGTTTCTGATCGAAAAGT
TCGACAGCGTCTCCGACCTGATGCAGCTCTCCGAGGGCGAAGAATCTCGGGCTTTCAGCTTCGATGTGGG
AGGGCGTGGATATGTCCTGCGGGTGAATAGCTGCGCCGATGGTTTCTACAAAGATCGCTATGTTTATCGG
CACTTTGCATCCGCCGCTCTCCCTATTCCCGAAGTGCTTGACATTGGGGAGTTCAGCGAGAGCCTGACCT
ATTGCATCTCCCGCCGTGCACAGGGTGTCACCTTGCAAGACCTGCCTGAAACCGAACTGCCCGCTGTTCT
CCAGCCCGTCGCCGAGGCCATGGATGCCATCGCTGCCGCCGATCTTAGCCAGACCAGCGGGTTCGGCCCA
TTCGGACCTCAAGGAATCGGTCAATACACTACATGGCGCGATTTCATCTGCGCTATTGCTGATCCCCATG
TGTATCACTGGCAAACTGTGATGGACGACACCGTCAGTGCCTCCGTCGCCCAGGCTCTCGATGAGCTGAT
GCTTTGGGCCGAGGACTGCCCCGAAGTCCGGCACCTCGTGCACGCCGATTTCGGCTCCAACAATGTCCTG
ACCGACAATGGCCGCATAACAGCCGTCATTGACTGGAGCGAGGCCATGTTCGGGGATTCCCAATACGAGG
TCGCCAACATCTTCTTCTGGAGGCCCTGGTTGGCTTGTATGGAGCAGCAGACCCGCTACTTCGAGCGGAG
GCATCCCGAGCTTGCAGGATCTCCTCGGCTCCGGGCTTATATGCTCCGCATTGGTCTTGACCAACTCTAT
CAGAGCTTGGTTGACGGCAATTTCGATGATGCAGCTTGGGCTCAGGGTCGCTGCGACGCAATCGTCCGGT
CCGGAGCCGGGACTGTCGGGCGTACACAAATCGCCCGCAGAAGCGCTGCCGTCTGGACCGATGGCTGTGT
GGAAGTGCTCGCCGATAGTGGAAACAGACGCCCCAGCACTCGTCCTAGGGCAAAGGATCTGCAGTAATGA
GAATTCTAGATCTTGAGACAAATGGCAGTATTCATCCACAATTTTAAAAGAAAAGGGGGGATTGGGGGGT
ACAGTGCAGGGGAAAGAATAGTAGACATAATAGCAACAGACATACAAACTAAAGAATTACAAAAACAAAT
TACAAAAATTCAAAATTTTCGGGTTTATTACAGGGACAGCAGAGATCCACTTTGGCGCCGGCTCGAGGGG
GCCCGGGGTTATTAATAGTAATCAATTACGGGGTCATTAGTTCATAGCCCATATATGGAGTTCCGCGTTA
CATAACTTACGGTAAATGGCCCGCCTGGCTGACCGCCCAACGACCCCCGCCCATTGACGTCAATAATGAC
GTATGTTCCCATAGTAACGCCAATAGGGACTTTCCATTGACGTCAATGGGTGGAGTATTTACGGTAAACT
GCCCACTTGGCAGTACATCAAGTGTATCATATGCCAAGTACGCCCCCTATTGACGTCAATGACGGTAAAT
GGCCCGCCTGGCATTATGCCCAGTACATGACCTTATGGGACTTTCCTACTTGGCAGTACATCTACGTATT
AGTCATCGCTATTACCATGGTGATGCGGTTTTGGCAGTACATCAATGGGCGTGGATAGCGGTTTGACTCA
CGGGGATTTCCAAGTCTCCACCCCATTGACGTCAATGGGAGTTTGTTTTGGCACCAAAATCAACGGGACT
TTCCAAAATGTCGTAACAACTCCGCCCCATTGACGCAAATGGGCGGTAGGCGTGTACGGTGGGAGGTCTA
TATAAGCAGAGCTCTCTGGCTAACTGTCGGGATCCGCCACCATGGGACAGCTGGACGGCGGGAGCGTGGC
AGTCCTGCCTGTGGTCGACTCCACCAATCAGTACCTGCTGGATCGAATCGGCGAGCTGAAGAGTGGGGAT
GCTTGCATTGCAGAATATCAGCAGGCAGGGAGAGGAAGCAGAGGGAGGAAATGGTTCTCTCCTTTTGGAG
CTAACCTGTACCTGAGTATGTTTTGGCGCCTGAAGCGGGGACCAGCAGCAATCGGCCTGGGCCCGGTCAT
CGGAATTGTCATGGCAGAAGCGCTGCGAAAGCTGGGAGCAGACAAGGTGCGAGTCAAATGGCCCAATGAC
CTGTATCTGCAGGATAGAAAGCTGGCAGGCATCCTGGTGGAGCTGGCCGGAATAACAGGCGATGCTGCAC
AGATCGTCATTGGCGCCGGGATTAACGTGGCTATGAGGCGCGTGGAGGAAAGCGTGGTCAATCAGGGCTG
GATCACACTGCAGGAAGCAGGGATTAACCTGGACAGGAATACTCTGGCCGCTACGCTGATCCGAGAGCTG
CGGGCAGCCCTGGAACTGTTCGAGCAGGAAGGCCTGGCTCCATATCTGCCACGGTGGGAGAAGCTGGATA
ACTTCATCAATAGACCCGTGAAGCTGATCATTGGGGACAAAGAGATTTTCGGGATTAGCCGGGGGATTGA
TAAACAGGGAGCCCTGCTGCTGGAACAGGACGGAGTTATCAAACCCTGGATGGGCGGAGAAATCAGTCTG
CGGTCTGCCGAAAAGGGCTCGGGCGGGAGTACCGGTTACCCATACGACGTTCCAGACTACGGTAGTGGGA
GCGGTGTGGCCATCCTGTGGCACGAGATGTGGCATGAAGGCCTGGAAGAGGCATCTCGTTTGTACTTTGG
GGAAAGGAACGTGAAAGGCATGTTTGAGGTGCTGGAGCCCTTGCATGCTATGATGGAACGGGGCCCCCAG
ACTCTGAAGGAAACATCCTTTAATCAGGCCTATGGTCGAGATTTAATGGAGGCCCAAGAGTGGTGCAGGA
AGTACATGAAATCAGGGAATGTCAAGGACCTCACCCAAGCCTGGGACCTCTATTATCATGTGTTCCGACG
AATCTCAAGTGCTGGTGGTAGTGCT
